Addgene plasmid #65706: pCNL-C1_Rab11a
Purpose: Expresses CNL-Rab11a in mammalian cells
Depositing lab: Yasushi Okada. Depositing organization: RIKEN Quantitative Biology Center (QBiC). Publication: Expanded palette of Nano-lanterns for real-time multicolor luminescence imaging. Takai A, Nakano M, Saito K, Haruno R, Watanabe TM, Ohyanagi T, Jin T, Okada Y, Nagai T. Proc Natl Acad Sci U S A. 2015 Apr 7;112(14):4352-6. doi: 10.1073/pnas.1418468112. Epub 2015 Mar 23. PubMed 25831507.
Backbone
  Vector backbone: pCNL-C1
  Backbone manufacturer: Addgene #64307
  Backbone size w/o insert (bp): 5600
  Total vector size (bp): 6300
  Vector type: Mammalian Expression, Luciferase
  Selectable markers: Neomycin (select with G418)
Growth in bacteria
  Bacterial resistance: Kanamycin, 50 μg/mL
  Growth temperature: 37°C
  Growth strain: DH5alpha
  Copy number: High Copy
Gene/Insert
  Gene/Insert name: Rab11a
  Species: M. musculus (mouse)
  Insert size (bp): 650
  Entrez Gene: Rab11a
  Promoter: CMV
  Tag / fusion protein: CNL (N terminal on backbone)
  Cloning method: Restriction Enzyme; 5′ cloning site EcoRI (not destroyed); 3′ cloning site SalI (not destroyed)
  Sequencing primers: 5′ GAGTTCGTGAAGGTGAAGGGCC; 3′ EBV Reverse
Resource information
  A portion of this plasmid was derived from a plasmid made by: pmTurquoise2-N1 (gifted from Dr Dorus Gadella Lab)
Terms and licenses: Academic/Nonprofit Terms; Industry Terms: Not Available to Industry
How to cite: pCNL-C1_Rab11a was a gift from Yasushi Okada (Addgene plasmid # 65706 ; http://n2t.net/addgene:65706 ; RRID:Addgene_65706)
