[The description below was written by a language model from this plasmid's Addgene catalogue record and pLannotate feature annotations shown in this document.]
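Description:
pCNL-C1_Rab11a is a mammalian expression plasmid of about 6.3 kb, built on the pCNL-C1 backbone, a C1-style fusion vector in which the tag lies upstream of the multiple cloning site. It is maintained in E. coli at high copy through a ColE1/pUC-type origin and also carries an f1 phage origin. A single Tn5 NeoR/KanR gene serves as the marker in both hosts. A bacterial (bla) promoter drives it for kanamycin selection, and the SV40 enhancer/early promoter drives it for G418 selection of transfected mammalian cells, with an HSV TK polyadenylation signal downstream. The short ble, bGH poly(A) and SV40 large T antigen matches in the feature table are fragment hits, most likely vector remnants rather than functional elements.

The expression cassette uses the human CMV immediate-early enhancer and promoter and ends in an SV40 poly(A) signal. It encodes CNL, the cyan Nano-lantern, which appears in the annotation as the cyan fluorescent protein mTurquoise2 joined directly to a Renilla luciferase sequence. In this type of chimera, energy from luciferase-catalysed substrate oxidation is transferred non-radiatively to the fluorescent protein, giving bright cyan luminescence without excitation light. Mouse Rab11a (roughly 650 bp) was cloned between the retained EcoRI and SalI sites, so CNL sits at its N terminus. The annotation tool labelled this coding sequence by its closest human RAB11A protein match, whereas the catalogue gives the species as mouse. Rab11a is a small GTPase that regulates endocytic recycling. The fusion therefore serves as a luminescent marker of Rab11a-associated membrane compartments, suited to real-time and multicolour luminescence imaging in living mammalian cells.
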