Features (pLannotate 1.2.2; 17 found; start..end, strand, type, name):
     61..364     +  enhancer       CMV enhancer: human cytomegalovirus immediate early enhancer
    365..568     +  promoter       CMV promoter: human cytomegalovirus (CMV) immediate early promoter
    603..1295    +  CDS            mTurquoise2: mTurquoise2 is a basic (constitutively fluorescent) cyan fluorescent protein published in 2012, derived from Aequorea victoria. It is reported to be a rapidly-maturing monomer with very low acid sensitivity.
   1293..2219    +  CDS            LUCI_RENRE: Experimental evidence at protein level: Swiss-Prot protein existence level 1. Upon binding the substrate, the enzyme catalyzes an oxygenation, producing a very short-lived hydroperoxide that cyclizes into a dioxetanone structure, which collapses, releasing a CO(2) molecule. The spontaneous breakdown of the dioxetanone releases the energy (about 50 kcal/mole) that is necessary to generate the excited state of the coelenteramide product, which is the singlet form of the monoanion. In vivo the product undergoes the process of nonradiative energy transfer to an accessory protein, a green fluoresce
   2220..2254    +  misc_feature   MCS (fragment): multiple cloning site
   2256..2900    +  CDS            RAB11A: RB11A_HUMAN - Also known as RAB11. Experimental evidence at protein level: Swiss-Prot protein existence level 1. The small GTPases Rab are key regulators of intracellular membrane trafficking, from the formation of transport vesicles to their fusion with membranes. Rabs cycle between an inactive GDP-bound form and an active GTP-bound form that is able to recruit to membranes different set of downstream effectors directly responsible for vesicle formation, movement, tethering and fusion. The small Rab GTPase RAB11A regulates endocytic recycling. Acts as a major regulator of membrane delivery du
   2903..2930    +  misc_feature   MCS (fragment): multiple cloning site
   2947..3031    +  CDS            large T antigen (fragment): large T antigen from SV40 (simian virus 40)
   3054..3175    +  polyA_signal   SV40 poly(A) signal: SV40 polyadenylation signal
   3209..3637    -  rep_origin     f1 ori (sequence partly withheld): f1 bacteriophage origin of replication; arrow indicates direction of (+) strand synthesis
   3664..3768    +  promoter       AmpR promoter: bla
   3770..4127    +  promoter       SV40 promoter: SV40 enhancer and early promoter
   4162..4956    +  CDS            NeoR/KanR: aminoglycoside phosphotransferase from Tn5; aph(3')-II (or nptII); confers resistance to neomycin, kanamycin, and G418 (Geneticin®)
   4977..5129    +  CDS            ble (fragment): BLE_KLEPN - Experimental evidence at protein level: Swiss-Prot protein existence level 1. Binding protein with a strong affinity to the bleomycin family of antibiotics. Binds to CL990; an antimitotic-antibiotic compound. From Klebsiella pneumoniae.
   5188..5235    +  polyA_signal   HSV TK poly(A) signal: herpes simplex virus thymidine kinase polyadenylation signal (Cole and Stacy, 1985)
   5326..5342    -  polyA_signal   bGH poly(A) signal (fragment): bovine growth hormone polyadenylation signal
   5564..6152    +  rep_origin     ori: high-copy-number ColE1/pMB1/pBR322/pUC origin of replication
>Addgene plasmid #65706 | pCNL-C1_Rab11a | addgene full sequence | sequence record 116918 | Addgene assembled full plasmid sequence
TAGTTATTAATAGTAATCAATTACGGGGTCATTAGTTCATAGCCCATATATGGAGTTCCGCGTTACATAA
CTTACGGTAAATGGCCCGCCTGGCTGACCGCCCAACGACCCCCGCCCATTGACGTCAATAATGACGTATG
TTCCCATAGTAACGCCAATAGGGACTTTCCATTGACGTCAATGGGTGGAGTATTTACGGTAAACTGCCCA
CTTGGCAGTACATCAAGTGTATCATATGCCAAGTACGCCCCCTATTGACGTCAATGACGGTAAATGGCCC
GCCTGGCATTATGCCCAGTACATGACCTTATGGGACTTTCCTACTTGGCAGTACATCTACGTATTAGTCA
TCGCTATTACCATGGTGATGCGGTTTTGGCAGTACATCAATGGGCGTGGATAGCGGTTTGACTCACGGGG
ATTTCCAAGTCTCCACCCCATTGACGTCAATGGGAGTTTGTTTTGGCACCAAAATCAACGGGACTTTCCA
AAATGTCGTAACAACTCCGCCCCATTGACGCAAATGGGCGGTAGGCGTGTACGGTGGGAGGTCTATATAA
GCAGAGCTGGTTTAGTGAACCGTCAGATCCGCTAGCGCCACCATGGTGAGCAAGGGCGAGGAGCTGTTCA
CCGGGGTGGTGCCCATCCTGGTCGAGCTGGACGGCGACGTAAACGGCCACAAGTTCAGCGTGTCCGGCGA
GGGCGAGGGCGATGCCACCTACGGCAAGCTGACCCTGAAGTTCATCTGCACCACCGGCAAGCTGCCCGTG
CCCTGGCCCACCCTCGTGACCACCCTGTCCTGGGGCGTGCAGTGCTTCGCCCGCTACCCCGACCACATGA
AGCAGCACGACTTCTTCAAGTCCGCCATGCCCGAAGGCTACGTCCAGGAGCGCACCATCTTCTTCAAGGA
CGACGGCAACTACAAGACCCGCGCCGAGGTGAAGTTCGAGGGCGACACCCTGGTGAACCGCATCGAGCTG
AAGGGCATCGACTTCAAGGAGGACGGCAACATCCTGGGGCACAAGCTGGAGTACAACTACTTTAGCGACA
ACGTCTATATCACCGCCGACAAGCAGAAGAACGGCATCAAGGCCAACTTCAAGATCCGCCACAACATCGA
GGACGGCGGCGTGCAGCTCGCCGACCACTACCAGCAGAACACCCCCATCGGCGACGGCCCCGTGCTGCTG
CCCGACAACCACTACCTGAGCACCCAGTCCAAGCTGAGCAAAGACCCCAACGAGAAGCGCGATCACATGG
TCCTGCTGGAGTTCGTGACCGCCGCCGGGGGTACCAAGGTGTACGACCCCGAGCAGAGGAAGAGGATGAT
CACCGGCCCCCAGTGGTGGGCCAGGTGCAAGCAGATGAACGTGCTGGACAGCTTCATCAACTACTACGAC
AGCGAGAAGCACGCCGAGAACGCCGTGATCTTCCTGCACGGCAACGCCACTAGCAGCTACCTGTGGAGGC
ACGTGGTGCCCCACATCGAGCCCGTGGCCAGGTGCATCATCCCCGATCTGATCGGCATGGGCAAGAGCGG
CAAGAGCGGCAACGGCAGCTACAGGCTGCTGGACCACTACAAGTACCTGACCGCCTGGTTCGAGCTTCTG
AACCTGCCCAAGAAGATCATCTTCGTGGGCCACGACTGGGGCGCCGCCCTGGCCTTCCACTACGCCTACG
AGCACCAGGACAGGATCAAGGCCATCGTGCACATGGAGAGCGTGGTGGACGTGATCGAGAGCTGGGACGA
GTGGCCAGACATCGAGGAGGACATCGCCCTGATCAAGAGCGAGGAGGGCGAGAAGATGGTGCTGGAGAAC
AACTTCTTCGTGGAGACCGTGCTGCCCAGCAAGATCATGAGAAAGCTGGAGCCCGAGGAGTTCGCCGCCT
ACCTGGAGCCCTTCAAGGAGAAGGGCGAGGTGAGAAGACCCACCCTGAGCTGGCCCAGAGAGATCCCCCT
GGTGAAGGGCGGCAAGCCCGACGTGGTGCAGATCGTGAGAAACTACAACGCCTACCTGAGAGCCAGCGAC
GACCTGCCCAAGCTGTTCATCGAGGGCGACCCCGGCTTCTTCAGCAACGCCATCGTGGAGGGCGCCAAGA
AGTTCCCCAACACCGAGTTCGTGAAGGTGAAGGGCCTGCACTTCCTCCAGGAGGACGCCCCCGACGAGAT
GGGCAAGTACATCAAGAGCTTCGTGGAGAGAGTGCTGAAGAACGAGCAGTCCGGACTCAGATCTCGAGCT
CAAGCTTCGAATTCCGGCACCCGCGACGACGAGTACGACTACCTCTTTAAAGTTGTCCTTATTGGAGATT
CTGGTGTTGGAAAGAGTAACCTCCTGTCTCGATTTACTCGAAATGAGTTTAATCTGGAAAGCAAGAGTAC
CATTGGAGTAGAGTTTGCAACAAGAAGCATCCAGGTTGATGGGAAAACAATAAAGGCACAGATATGGGAC
ACAGCAGGGCAGGAGCGGTACAGGGCTATAACGTCTGCATACTATCGTGGAGCAGTAGGTGCCTTATTGG
TTTATGACATTGCTAAGCATCTCACATATGAAAATGTAGAGCGATGGCTGAAAGAACTGAGAGATCATGC
TGATAGTAACATTGTTATCATGCTTGTGGGCAATAAGAGTGATTTACGTCATCTCAGGGCAGTTCCTACA
GATGAAGCAAGAGCTTTTGCAGAGAAGAATGGTTTGTCATTCATTGAGACATCTGCTCTAGATTCTACAA
ATGTTGAAGCTGCTTTTCAGACAATTCTAACAGAGATATACCGCATTGTTTCTCAGAAGCAAATGTCAGA
CAGACGTGAAAATGACATGTCTCCAAGCAACAATGTGGTTCCTATTCATGTTCCGCCCACCACTGAGAAC
AAGCCAAAGGTGCAGTGCTGTCAGAACATCTAAGTCGACGGTACCGCGGGCCCGGGATCCACCGGATCTA
GATAACTGATCATAATCAGCCATACCACATTTGTAGAGGTTTTACTTGCTTTAAAAAACCTCCCACACCT
CCCCCTGAACCTGAAACATAAAATGAATGCAATTGTTGTTGTTAACTTGTTTATTGCAGCTTATAATGGT
TACAAATAAAGCAATAGCATCACAAATTTCACAAATAAAGCATTTTTTTCACTGCATTCTAGTTGTGGTT
TGTCCAAACTCATCAATGTATCTTAACGCGTAAATTGTAAGCGTTAATATTTTGTTAAAATTCGCGTTAA
ATTTTTGTTAAATCAGCTCATTTTTTAACCAATAGGCCGAAATCGGCAAAATCCCTTATAAATCAAAAGA
ATAGACCGAGATAGGGT
[37 nt withheld, positions 3308-3344]
AAAGAACGTGGACTCCAACGTCAAAGG
[49 nt withheld, positions 3372-3420]
T
[91 nt withheld, positions 3422-3512]
G
[124 nt withheld, positions 3514-3637]
CAGGTGGCACTTTTCGGGGAAATGTGCGCGGAACCCCTATTTGTTTATTTTTCTAAATACATTCAAATAT
GTATCCGCTCATGAGACAATAACCCTGATAAATGCTTCAATAATATTGAAAAAGGAAGAGTCCTGAGGCG
GAAAGAACCAGCTGTGGAATGTGTGTCAGTTAGGGTGTGGAAAGTCCCCAGGCTCCCCAGCAGGCAGAAG
TATGCAAAGCATGCATCTCAATTAGTCAGCAACCAGGTGTGGAAAGTCCCCAGGCTCCCCAGCAGGCAGA
AGTATGCAAAGCATGCATCTCAATTAGTCAGCAACCATAGTCCCGCCCCTAACTCCGCCCATCCCGCCCC
TAACTCCGCCCAGTTCCGCCCATTCTCCGCCCCATGGCTGACTAATTTTTTTTATTTATGCAGAGGCCGA
GGCCGCCTCGGCCTCTGAGCTATTCCAGAAGTAGTGAGGAGGCTTTTTTGGAGGCCTAGGCTTTTGCAAA
GATCGATCAAGAGACAGGATGAGGATCGTTTCGCATGATTGAACAAGATGGATTGCACGCAGGTTCTCCG
GCCGCTTGGGTGGAGAGGCTATTCGGCTATGACTGGGCACAACAGACAATCGGCTGCTCTGATGCCGCCG
TGTTCCGGCTGTCAGCGCAGGGGCGCCCGGTTCTTTTTGTCAAGACCGACCTGTCCGGTGCCCTGAATGA
ACTGCAAGACGAGGCAGCGCGGCTATCGTGGCTGGCCACGACGGGCGTTCCTTGCGCAGCTGTGCTCGAC
GTTGTCACTGAAGCGGGAAGGGACTGGCTGCTATTGGGCGAAGTGCCGGGGCAGGATCTCCTGTCATCTC
ACCTTGCTCCTGCCGAGAAAGTATCCATCATGGCTGATGCAATGCGGCGGCTGCATACGCTTGATCCGGC
TACCTGCCCATTCGACCACCAAGCGAAACATCGCATCGAGCGAGCACGTACTCGGATGGAAGCCGGTCTT
GTCGATCAGGATGATCTGGACGAAGAGCATCAGGGGCTCGCGCCAGCCGAACTGTTCGCCAGGCTCAAGG
CGAGCATGCCCGACGGCGAGGATCTCGTCGTGACCCATGGCGATGCCTGCTTGCCGAATATCATGGTGGA
AAATGGCCGCTTTTCTGGATTCATCGACTGTGGCCGGCTGGGTGTGGCGGACCGCTATCAGGACATAGCG
TTGGCTACCCGTGATATTGCTGAAGAGCTTGGCGGCGAATGGGCTGACCGCTTCCTCGTGCTTTACGGTA
TCGCCGCTCCCGATTCGCAGCGCATCGCCTTCTATCGCCTTCTTGACGAGTTCTTCTGAGCGGGACTCTG
GGGTTCGAAATGACCGACCAAGCGACGCCCAACCTGCCATCACGAGATTTCGATTCCACCGCCGCCTTCT
ATGAAAGGTTGGGCTTCGGAATCGTTTTCCGGGACGCCGGCTGGATGATCCTCCAGCGCGGGGATCTCAT
GCTGGAGTTCTTCGCCCACCCTAGGGGGAGGCTAACTGAAACACGGAAGGAGACAATACCGGAAGGAACC
CGCGCTATGACGGCAATAAAAAGACAGAATAAAACGCACGGTGTTGGGTCGTTTGTTCATAAACGCGGGG
TTCGGTCCCAGGGCTGGCACTCTGTCGATACCCCACCGAGACCCCATTGGGGCCAATACGCCCGCGTTTC
TTCCTTTTCCCCACCCCACCCCCCAAGTTCGGGTGAAGGCCCAGGGCTCGCAGCCAACGTCGGGGCGGCA
GGCCCTGCCATAGCCTCAGGTTACTCATATATACTTTAGATTGATTTAAAACTTCATTTTTAATTTAAAA
GGATCTAGGTGAAGATCCTTTTTGATAATCTCATGACCAAAATCCCTTAACGTGAGTTTTCGTTCCACTG
AGCGTCAGACCCCGTAGAAAAGATCAAAGGATCTTCTTGAGATCCTTTTTTTCTGCGCGTAATCTGCTGC
TTGCAAACAAAAAAACCACCGCTACCAGCGGTGGTTTGTTTGCCGGATCAAGAGCTACCAACTCTTTTTC
CGAAGGTAACTGGCTTCAGCAGAGCGCAGATACCAAATACTGTCCTTCTAGTGTAGCCGTAGTTAGGCCA
CCACTTCAAGAACTCTGTAGCACCGCCTACATACCTCGCTCTGCTAATCCTGTTACCAGTGGCTGCTGCC
AGTGGCGATAAGTCGTGTCTTACCGGGTTGGACTCAAGACGATAGTTACCGGATAAGGCGCAGCGGTCGG
GCTGAACGGGGGGTTCGTGCACACAGCCCAGCTTGGAGCGAACGACCTACACCGAACTGAGATACCTACA
GCGTGAGCTATGAGAAAGCGCCACGCTTCCCGAAGGGAGAAAGGCGGACAGGTATCCGGTAAGCGGCAGG
GTCGGAACAGGAGAGCGCACGAGGGAGCTTCCAGGGGGAAACGCCTGGTATCTTTATAGTCCTGTCGGGT
TTCGCCACCTCTGACTTGAGCGTCGATTTTTGTGATGCTCGTCAGGGGGGCGGAGCCTATGGAAAAACGC
CAGCAACGCGGCCTTTTTACGGTTCCTGGCCTTTTGCTGGCCTTTTGCTCACATGTTCTTTCCTGCGTTA
TCCCCTGATTCTGTGGATAACCGTATTACCGCCATGCAT
