>Addgene plasmid #65706 | pCNL-C1_Rab11a | depositor partial sequence | sequence record 111680 | pCNL-C1
TAGTTATTAATAGTAATCAATTACGGGGTCATTAGTTCATAGCCCATATATGGAGTTCCGCGTTACATAA
CTTACGGTAAATGGCCCGCCTGGCTGACCGCCCAACGACCCCCGCCCATTGACGTCAATAATGACGTATG
TTCCCATAGTAACGCCAATAGGGACTTTCCATTGACGTCAATGGGTGGAGTATTTACGGTAAACTGCCCA
CTTGGCAGTACATCAAGTGTATCATATGCCAAGTACGCCCCCTATTGACGTCAATGACGGTAAATGGCCC
GCCTGGCATTATGCCCAGTACATGACCTTATGGGACTTTCCTACTTGGCAGTACATCTACGTATTAGTCA
TCGCTATTACCATGGTGATGCGGTTTTGGCAGTACATCAATGGGCGTGGATAGCGGTTTGACTCACGGGG
ATTTCCAAGTCTCCACCCCATTGACGTCAATGGGAGTTTGTTTTGGCACCAAAATCAACGGGACTTTCCA
AAATGTCGTAACAACTCCGCCCCATTGACGCAAATGGGCGGTAGGCGTGTACGGTGGGAGGTCTATATAA
GCAGAGCTGGTTTAGTGAACCGTCAGATCCGCTAGCGCCACCATGGTGAGCAAGGGCGAGGAGCTGTTCA
CCGGGGTGGTGCCCATCCTGGTCGAGCTGGACGGCGACGTAAACGGCCACAAGTTCAGCGTGTCCGGCGA
GGGCGAGGGCGATGCCACCTACGGCAAGCTGACCCTGAAGTTCATCTGCACCACCGGCAAGCTGCCCGTG
CCCTGGCCCACCCTCGTGACCACCCTGTCCTGGGGCGTGCAGTGCTTCGCCCGCTACCCCGACCACATGA
AGCAGCACGACTTCTTCAAGTCCGCCATGCCCGAAGGCTACGTCCAGGAGCGCACCATCTTCTTCAAGGA
CGACGGCAACTACAAGACCCGCGCCGAGGTGAAGTTCGAGGGCGACACCCTGGTGAACCGCATCGAGCTG
AAGGGCATCGACTTCAAGGAGGACGGCAACATCCTGGGGCACAAGCTGGAGTACAACTACTTTAGCGACA
ACGTCTATATCACCGCCGACAAGCAGAAGAACGGCATCAAGGCCAACTTCAAGATCCGCCACAACATCGA
GGACGGCGGCGTGCAGCTCGCCGACCACTACCAGCAGAACACCCCCATCGGCGACGGCCCCGTGCTGCTG
CCCGACAACCACTACCTGAGCACCCAGTCCAAGCTGAGCAAAGACCCCAACGAGAAGCGCGATCACATGG
TCCTGCTGGAGTTCGTGACCGCCGCCGGGGGTACCAAGGTGTACGACCCCGAGCAGAGGAAGAGGATGAT
CACCGGCCCCCAGTGGTGGGCCAGGTGCAAGCAGATGAACGTGCTGGACAGCTTCATCAACTACTACGAC
AGCGAGAAGCACGCCGAGAACGCCGTGATCTTCCTGCACGGCAACGCCACTAGCAGCTACCTGTGGAGGC
ACGTGGTGCCCCACATCGAGCCCGTGGCCAGGTGCATCATCCCCGATCTGATCGGCATGGGCAAGAGCGG
CAAGAGCGGCAACGGCAGCTACAGGCTGCTGGACCACTACAAGTACCTGACCGCCTGGTTCGAGCTTCTG
AACCTGCCCAAGAAGATCATCTTCGTGGGCCACGACTGGGGCGCCGCCCTGGCCTTCCACTACGCCTACG
AGCACCAGGACAGGATCAAGGCCATCGTGCACATGGAGAGCGTGGTGGACGTGATCGAGAGCTGGGACGA
GTGGCCAGACATCGAGGAGGACATCGCCCTGATCAAGAGCGAGGAGGGCGAGAAGATGGTGCTGGAGAAC
AACTTCTTCGTGGAGACCGTGCTGCCCAGCAAGATCATGAGAAAGCTGGAGCCCGAGGAGTTCGCCGCCT
ACCTGGAGCCCTTCAAGGAGAAGGGCGAGGTGAGAAGACCCACCCTGAGCTGGCCCAGAGAGATCCCCCT
GGTGAAGGGCGGCAAGCCCGACGTGGTGCAGATCGTGAGAAACTACAACGCCTACCTGAGAGCCAGCGAC
GACCTGCCCAAGCTGTTCATCGAGGGCGACCCCGGCTTCTTCAGCAACGCCATCGTGGAGGGCGCCAAGA
AGTTCCCCAACACCGAGTTCGTGAAGGTGAAGGGCCTGCACTTCCTCCAGGAGGACGCCCCCGACGAGAT
GGGCAAGTACATCAAGAGCTTCGTGGAGAGAGTGCTGAAGAACGAGCAGTCCGGACTCAGATCTCGAGCT
CAAGCTTCGAATTCTGCAGTCGACGGTACCGCGGGCCCGGGATCCACCGGATCTAGATAACTGATCATAA
TCAGCCATACCACATTTGTAGAGGTTTTACTTGCTTTAAAAAACCTCCCACACCTCCCCCTGAACCTGAA
ACATAAAATGAATGCAATTGTTGTTGTTAACTTGTTTATTGCAGCTTATAATGGTTACAAATAAAGCAAT
AGCATCACAAATTTCACAAATAAAGCATTTTTTTCACTGCATTCTAGTTGTGGTTTGTCCAAACTCATCA
ATGTATCTTAACGCGTAAATTGTAAGCGTTAATATTTTGTTAAAATTCGCGTTAAATTTTTGTTAAATCA
GCTCATTTTTTAACCAATAGGCCGAAATCGGCAAAATCCCTTATAAATCAAAAGAATAGACCGAGATAGG
GT
[37 nt withheld, positions 2663-2699]
AAAGAACGTGGACTCCAACGTCAAAGG
[49 nt withheld, positions 2727-2775]
T
[91 nt withheld, positions 2777-2867]
G
[124 nt withheld, positions 2869-2992]
CAGGTGGCACTTTTCGGGGAAATGTGCGCGGAACCCCTATTTGTTTATTTTTCTAAATACATTCAAATAT
GTATCCGCTCATGAGACAATAACCCTGATAAATGCTTCAATAATATTGAAAAAGGAAGAGTCCTGAGGCG
GAAAGAACCAGCTGTGGAATGTGTGTCAGTTAGGGTGTGGAAAGTCCCCAGGCTCCCCAGCAGGCAGAAG
TATGCAAAGCATGCATCTCAATTAGTCAGCAACCAGGTGTGGAAAGTCCCCAGGCTCCCCAGCAGGCAGA
AGTATGCAAAGCATGCATCTCAATTAGTCAGCAACCATAGTCCCGCCCCTAACTCCGCCCATCCCGCCCC
TAACTCCGCCCAGTTCCGCCCATTCTCCGCCCCATGGCTGACTAATTTTTTTTATTTATGCAGAGGCCGA
GGCCGCCTCGGCCTCTGAGCTATTCCAGAAGTAGTGAGGAGGCTTTTTTGGAGGCCTAGGCTTTTGCAAA
GATCGATCAAGAGACAGGATGAGGATCGTTTCGCATGATTGAACAAGATGGATTGCACGCAGGTTCTCCG
GCCGCTTGGGTGGAGAGGCTATTCGGCTATGACTGGGCACAACAGACAATCGGCTGCTCTGATGCCGCCG
TGTTCCGGCTGTCAGCGCAGGGGCGCCCGGTTCTTTTTGTCAAGACCGACCTGTCCGGTGCCCTGAATGA
ACTGCAAGACGAGGCAGCGCGGCTATCGTGGCTGGCCACGACGGGCGTTCCTTGCGCAGCTGTGCTCGAC
GTTGTCACTGAAGCGGGAAGGGACTGGCTGCTATTGGGCGAAGTGCCGGGGCAGGATCTCCTGTCATCTC
ACCTTGCTCCTGCCGAGAAAGTATCCATCATGGCTGATGCAATGCGGCGGCTGCATACGCTTGATCCGGC
TACCTGCCCATTCGACCACCAAGCGAAACATCGCATCGAGCGAGCACGTACTCGGATGGAAGCCGGTCTT
GTCGATCAGGATGATCTGGACGAAGAGCATCAGGGGCTCGCGCCAGCCGAACTGTTCGCCAGGCTCAAGG
CGAGCATGCCCGACGGCGAGGATCTCGTCGTGACCCATGGCGATGCCTGCTTGCCGAATATCATGGTGGA
AAATGGCCGCTTTTCTGGATTCATCGACTGTGGCCGGCTGGGTGTGGCGGACCGCTATCAGGACATAGCG
TTGGCTACCCGTGATATTGCTGAAGAGCTTGGCGGCGAATGGGCTGACCGCTTCCTCGTGCTTTACGGTA
TCGCCGCTCCCGATTCGCAGCGCATCGCCTTCTATCGCCTTCTTGACGAGTTCTTCTGAGCGGGACTCTG
GGGTTCGAAATGACCGACCAAGCGACGCCCAACCTGCCATCACGAGATTTCGATTCCACCGCCGCCTTCT
ATGAAAGGTTGGGCTTCGGAATCGTTTTCCGGGACGCCGGCTGGATGATCCTCCAGCGCGGGGATCTCAT
GCTGGAGTTCTTCGCCCACCCTAGGGGGAGGCTAACTGAAACACGGAAGGAGACAATACCGGAAGGAACC
CGCGCTATGACGGCAATAAAAAGACAGAATAAAACGCACGGTGTTGGGTCGTTTGTTCATAAACGCGGGG
TTCGGTCCCAGGGCTGGCACTCTGTCGATACCCCACCGAGACCCCATTGGGGCCAATACGCCCGCGTTTC
TTCCTTTTCCCCACCCCACCCCCCAAGTTCGGGTGAAGGCCCAGGGCTCGCAGCCAACGTCGGGGCGGCA
GGCCCTGCCATAGCCTCAGGTTACTCATATATACTTTAGATTGATTTAAAACTTCATTTTTAATTTAAAA
GGATCTAGGTGAAGATCCTTTTTGATAATCTCATGACCAAAATCCCTTAACGTGAGTTTTCGTTCCACTG
AGCGTCAGACCCCGTAGAAAAGATCAAAGGATCTTCTTGAGATCCTTTTTTTCTGCGCGTAATCTGCTGC
TTGCAAACAAAAAAACCACCGCTACCAGCGGTGGTTTGTTTGCCGGATCAAGAGCTACCAACTCTTTTTC
CGAAGGTAACTGGCTTCAGCAGAGCGCAGATACCAAATACTGTCCTTCTAGTGTAGCCGTAGTTAGGCCA
CCACTTCAAGAACTCTGTAGCACCGCCTACATACCTCGCTCTGCTAATCCTGTTACCAGTGGCTGCTGCC
AGTGGCGATAAGTCGTGTCTTACCGGGTTGGACTCAAGACGATAGTTACCGGATAAGGCGCAGCGGTCGG
GCTGAACGGGGGGTTCGTGCACACAGCCCAGCTTGGAGCGAACGACCTACACCGAACTGAGATACCTACA
GCGTGAGCTATGAGAAAGCGCCACGCTTCCCGAAGGGAGAAAGGCGGACAGGTATCCGGTAAGCGGCAGG
GTCGGAACAGGAGAGCGCACGAGGGAGCTTCCAGGGGGAAACGCCTGGTATCTTTATAGTCCTGTCGGGT
TTCGCCACCTCTGACTTGAGCGTCGATTTTTGTGATGCTCGTCAGGGGGGCGGAGCCTATGGAAAAACGC
CAGCAACGCGGCCTTTTTACGGTTCCTGGCCTTTTGCTGGCCTTTTGCTCACATGTTCTTTCCTGCGTTA
TCCCCTGATTCTGTGGATAACCGTATTACCGCCATGCAT
