>Addgene plasmid #65706 | pCNL-C1_Rab11a | addgene partial sequence | sequence record 116913 | CMV-F 5'-CGCAAATGGGCGGTAGGCGTG-3'
CTATATAAGCAGAGCTGGTTTAGTGAACCGTCAGATCCGCTAGCGCCACCATGGTGAGCAAGGGCGAGGA
GCTGTTCACCGGGGTGGTGCCCATCCTGGTCGAGCTGGACGGCGACGTAAACGGCCACAAGTTCAGCGTG
TCCGGCGAGGGCGAGGGCGATGCCACCTACGGCAAGCTGACCCTGAAGTTCATCTGCACCACCGGCAAGC
TGCCCGTGCCCTGGCCCACCCTCGTGACCACCCTGTCCTGGGGCGTGCAGTGCTTCGCCCGCTACCCCGA
CCACATGAAGCAGCACGACTTCTTCAAGTCCGCCATGCCCGAAGGCTACGTCCAGGAGCGCACCATCTTC
TTCAAGGACGACGGCAACTACAAGACCCGCGCCGAGGTGAAGTTCGAGGGCGACACCCTGGTGAACCGCA
TCGAGCTGAAGGGCATCGACTTCAAGGAGGACGGCAACATCCTGGGGCACAAGCTGGAGTACAACTACTT
TAGCGACAACGTCTATATCACCGCCGACAAGCAGAAGAACGGCATCAAGGCCAACTTCAAGATCCGCCAC
AACATCGAGGACGGCGGCGTGCAGCTCGCCGACCACTACCAGCAGAACACCCCCATCGGCGACGGCCCCG
TGCTGCTGCCCGACAACCACTACCTGAGCACCCAGTCCAAGCTGAGCAAAGACCCCAACGAGAAGCGCGA
TCACATG
