>Addgene plasmid #65706 | pCNL-C1_Rab11a | addgene partial sequence | sequence record 116917 | SV40pA-R 5'-GAAATTTGTGATGCTATTGC-3'
TTATAAGCTGCAATAAACAAGTTAACAACAACAATTGCATTCATTTTATGTTTCAGGTTCAGGGGGAGGT
GTGGGAGGTTTTTTAAAGCAAGTAAAACCTCTACAAATGTGGTATGGCTGATTATGATCAGTTATCTAGA
TCCGGTGGATCCCGGGCCCGCGGTACCGTCGACTTAGATGTTCTGACAGCACTGCACCTTTGGCTTGTTC
TCAGTGGTGGGCGGAACATGAATAGGAACCACATTGTTGCTTGGAGACATGTCATTTTCACGTCTGTCTG
ACATTTGCTTCTGAGAAACAATGCGGTATATCTCTGTTAGAATTGTCTGAAAAGCAGCTTCAACATTTGT
AGAATCTAGAGCAGATGTCTCAATGAATGACAAACCATTCTTCTCTGCAAAAGCTCTTGCTTCATCTGTA
GGAACTGCCCTGAGATGACGTAAATCACTCTTATTGCCCACAAGCATGATAACAATGTTACTATCAGCAT
GATCTCTCAGTTCTTTCAGCCATCGCTCTACATTTTCATATGTGAGATGCTTAGCAATGTCATAAACCAA
TAAGGCACCTACTGCTCCACGATAGTATGCAGACGTTATAGCCCTGTACCGCTCCTGCCCTGCTGTGTCC
CATATCTGTGCCTTTATTGTTTTCCCATCAACCTGGATGCTTCTTGTTGCAAACTCTACTCCAATGGTAC
TCTTGCTTTCCAGATTAAACTCATTTCGAGTAAATCGAGACAGGAGGTTACTCTTTCCAACACCAGAATC
TCCAATAAGGACAACTTTAAAGAGGTAGTCGTACTCGTCGTCGCGGGTGCCGGAATTCGAAGCTTGAGCT
CGAGATCTGAGTCCGGACTGCTCGTTCTTCAGCACTCTCTCCACGAAGCTCTTGATGTACTTGCCCATCT
CGTCGGGGGCGTCCTCCTGGAGGAAGTGCAGGCCCTTCACCTTCACGAACTCGGTGTTGGGG
